Addgene plasmid #110107: FGFR2 N549K 3xFlag
Purpose: expresses FGFR2 with a single amino acid change in mammalian cells
Depositing lab: Martin Fernandez-Zapico. Depositing organization: Mayo Foundation for Medical Education and Research.
Backbone
  Vector backbone: p3xFlag-CMV-13
  Backbone manufacturer: Sigma
  Backbone size w/o insert (bp): 6300
  Total vector size (bp): 8763
  Vector type: Mammalian Expression
  Selectable markers: Neomycin (select with G418)
Growth in bacteria
  Bacterial resistance: Ampicillin, 100 μg/mL
  Growth temperature: 37°C
  Growth strain: DH5alpha
  Copy number: High Copy
Gene/Insert
  Gene/Insert name: fibroblast growth factor receptor 2 (alt name: FGFR2)
  Species: H. sapiens (human)
  Insert size (bp): 2463
  Mutation: mutated Asparagine 549 to Lysine (N549K)
  GenBank ID: NM_000141.4
  Entrez Gene: FGFR2 (a.k.a. BBDS, BEK, BFR-1, CD332, CEK3, CFD1, ECT1, JWS, K-SAM, KGFR, TK14, TK25)
  Promoter: CMV
  Tag / fusion protein: Flag (C terminal on backbone)
  Cloning method: Restriction Enzyme; 5′ cloning site Xba (not destroyed); 3′ cloning site BamHI (not destroyed)
  Sequencing primers: 5′ CMV-F; 3′ hGH-PA-R
Terms and licenses: Academic/Nonprofit Terms; Industry Terms: Not Available to Industry
How to cite: FGFR2 N549K 3xFlag was a gift from Martin Fernandez-Zapico (Addgene plasmid # 110107 ; http://n2t.net/addgene:110107 ; RRID:Addgene_110107)
