[The description below was written by a language model from this plasmid's Addgene catalogue record and pLannotate feature annotations shown in this document.]
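Description:
FGFR2 N549K 3xFlag is a mammalian expression plasmid built on the commercial p3xFlag-CMV-13 backbone and carrying the human fibroblast growth factor receptor 2 coding sequence (about 2.5 kb) with a single substitution of asparagine 549 to lysine. In bacteria it is maintained as a high-copy plasmid through a ColE1/pUC-type origin and selected with ampicillin via the β-lactamase gene. An f1 origin is also present for single-stranded DNA production. For mammalian cells, an SV40 early promoter drives a neomycin phosphotransferase gene terminated by an SV40 polyadenylation signal, which allows G418 selection of stable transfectants. The annotation also picks up ble and partial str sequences downstream of neo, along with small lac, T7, lacI and other fragments that appear to be backbone remnants rather than functional payload.

The expression cassette uses the human cytomegalovirus immediate-early enhancer and promoter, followed by the backbone's preprotrypsin leader sequence, which is a secretion signal. Next come the FGFR2 open reading frame, inserted between XbaI and BamHI sites that were both retained, a C-terminal 3xFLAG epitope supplied by the vector, and the human growth hormone polyadenylation signal. The record does not state whether the preprotrypsin leader is read in frame with the receptor or whether the receptor's own start codon and signal peptide are used. The triple FLAG tag allows detection or immunoprecipitation of the receptor tyrosine kinase with anti-FLAG reagents. The stated purpose is expression of the point-mutant FGFR2 in mammalian cells. The record does not describe the functional consequence of N549K or any specific assays. The sequenced record is 8,824 nt, slightly longer than the catalogue total of 8,763 bp.
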