Features (pLannotate 1.2.2; 22 found; start..end, strand, type, name):
      4..158     -  CDS            lacZα (fragment): LacZα fragment of β-galactosidase; lacZ fragment
    318..697     +  enhancer       CMV enhancer: human cytomegalovirus immediate early enhancer
    699..898     +  promoter       CMV promoter: human cytomegalovirus (CMV) immediate early promoter
    931..975     +  CDS            preprotrypsin leader: leader sequence from mouse preprotrypsin
   1033..3495    +  CDS            FGFR2: FGFR2_HUMAN - Also known as BEK, KGFR, KSAM. Experimental evidence at protein level: Swiss-Prot protein existence level 1. Tyrosine-protein kinase that acts as cell-surface receptor for fibroblast growth factors and plays an essential role in the regulation of cell proliferation, differentiation, migration and apoptosis, and in the regulation of embryonic development. Required for normal embryonic patterning, trophoblast function, limb bud development, lung morphogenesis, osteogenesis and skin development. Plays an essential role in the regulation of osteoblast differentiation, proliferation a
   3508..3573    +  CDS            3xFLAG: three tandem FLAG® epitope tags, followed by an enterokinase cleavage site
   3584..4206    +  polyA_signal   hGH poly(A) signal: human growth hormone polyadenylation signal
   4248..4545    +  promoter       SV40 promoter: SV40 enhancer and early promoter
   4599..5390    +  CDS            neo: KKA2_KLEPN - Also known as kan, nptII. Experimental evidence at protein level: Swiss-Prot protein existence level 1. Resistance to kanamycin, neomycin, paromomycin, ribostamycin, butirosin and gentamicin B. From Klebsiella pneumoniae.
   5414..5791    +  CDS            ble: BLE_KLEPN - Experimental evidence at protein level: Swiss-Prot protein existence level 1. Binding protein with a strong affinity to the bleomycin family of antibiotics. Binds to CL990; an antimitotic-antibiotic compound. From Klebsiella pneumoniae.
   5833..5892    +  CDS            str (fragment): STR_KLEPN - Protein inferred from homology: Swiss-Prot protein existence level 3. The aminoglycoside phosphotransferases achieve inactivation of their antibiotic substrates by phosphorylation. From Klebsiella pneumoniae.
   5915..5938    -  rep_origin     CloDF13 ori (fragment): Plasmids containing the CloDF13 (CDF) origin of replication can be propagated in E. coli cells that contain additional plasmids with compatible origins.
   5939..6022    +  CDS            large T antigen (fragment): large T antigen from SV40 (simian virus 40)
   6045..6179    +  polyA_signal   SV40 poly(A) signal: SV40 polyadenylation signal
   6185..6203    -  promoter       T7 promoter: promoter for bacteriophage T7 RNA polymerase
   6241..6257    -  protein_bind   lac operator: The lac repressor binds to the lac operator to inhibit transcription in E. coli. This inhibition can be relieved by adding lactose or isopropyl-β-D-thiogalactopyranoside (IPTG). lac repressor encoded by lacI
   6265..6295    -  promoter       lac promoter: promoter for the E. coli lac operon
   6343..6435    -  CDS            lacI (fragment): lac repressor; lacI; The lac repressor binds to the lac operator to inhibit transcription in E. coli. This inhibition can be relieved by adding lactose or isopropyl-β-D-thiogalactopyranoside (IPTG).
   6618..7206    -  rep_origin     ori: high-copy-number ColE1/pMB1/pBR322/pUC origin of replication
   7377..8237    -  CDS            AmpR: β-lactamase; bla; confers resistance to ampicillin, carbenicillin, and related antibiotics
   8238..8342    -  promoter       AmpR promoter: bla
   8369..8797    +  rep_origin     f1 ori (sequence partly withheld): f1 bacteriophage origin of replication; arrow indicates direction of (+) strand synthesis
>Addgene plasmid #110107 | FGFR2 N549K 3xFlag | addgene full sequence | sequence record 209777 | Addgene NGS Result
CCATTCGCCATTCAGGCTGCGCAACTGTTGGGAAGGGCGATCGGTGCGGGCCTCTTCGCTATTACGCCAG
CTGGCGAAAGGGGGATGTGCTGCAAGGCGATTAAGTTGGGTAACGCCAGGGTTTTCCCAGTCACGACGTT
GTAAAACGACGGCCAGTGCCAAGCTGATCTATACATTGAATCAATATTGGCAATTAGCCATATTAGTCAT
TGGTTATATAGCATAAATCAATATTGGCTATTGGCCATTGCATACGTTGTATCTATATCATAATATGTAC
ATTTATATTGGCTCATGTCCAATATGACCGCCATGTTGACATTGATTATTGACTAGTTATTAATAGTAAT
CAATTACGGGGTCATTAGTTCATAGCCCATATATGGAGTTCCGCGTTACATAACTTACGGTAAATGGCCC
GCCTGGCTGACCGCCCAACGACCCCCGCCCATTGACGTCAATAATGACGTATGTTCCCATAGTAACGCCA
ATAGGGACTTTCCATTGACGTCAATGGGTGGAGTATTTACGGTAAACTGCCCACTTGGCAGTACATCAAG
TGTATCATATGCCAAGTCCGCCCCCTATTGACGTCAATGACGGTAAATGGCCCGCCTGGCATTATGCCCA
GTACATGACCTTACGGGACTTTCCTACTTGGCAGTACATCTACGTATTAGTCATCGCTATTACCATGGTG
ATGCGGTTTTGGCAGTACACCAATGGGCGTGGATAGCGGTTTGACTCACGGGGATTTCCAAGTCTCCACC
CCATTGACGTCAATGGGAGTTTGTTTTGGCACCAAAATCAACGGGACTTTCCAAAATGTCGTAATAACCC
CGCCCCGTTGACGCAAATGGGCGGTAGGCGTGTACGGTGGGAGGTCTATATAAGCAGAGCTCGTTTAGTG
AACCGTCAGAATTACGGACCATGTCTGCACTTCTGATCCTAGCTCTTGTTGGAGCTGCAGTTGCTAAGCT
TGCGGCCGCGAATTCATCGATAGATCTGATATCGGTACCAGTCGACTCTAGAATGGTCAGCTGGGGTCGT
TTCATCTGCCTGGTCGTGGTCACCATGGCAACCTTGTCCCTGGCCCGGCCCTCCTTCAGTTTAGTTGAGG
ATACCACATTAGAGCCAGAAGAGCCACCAACCAAATACCAAATCTCTCAACCAGAAGTGTACGTGGCTGC
GCCAGGGGAGTCGCTAGAGGTGCGCTGCCTGTTGAAAGATGCCGCCGTGATCAGTTGGACTAAGGATGGG
GTGCACTTGGGGCCCAACAATAGGACAGTGCTTATTGGGGAGTACTTGCAGATAAAGGGCGCCACGCCTA
GAGACTCCGGCCTCTATGCTTGTACTGCCAGTAGGACTGTAGACAGTGAAACTTGGTACTTCATGGTGAA
TGTCACAGATGCCATCTCATCCGGAGATGATGAGGATGACACCGACGGTGCGGAAGATTTTGTCAGTGAG
AACAGTAACAACAAGAGAGCACCATACTGGACCAACACAGAAAAGATGGAAAAGCGGCTCCATGCTGTGC
CTGCGGCCAACACTGTCAAGTTTCGCTGCCCAGCCGGGGGGAACCCAATGCCAACCATGCGGTGGCTGAA
AAACGGGAAGGAGTTTAAGCAGGAGCATCGCATTGGAGGCTACAAGGTACGAAACCAGCACTGGAGCCTC
ATTATGGAAAGTGTGGTCCCATCTGACAAGGGAAATTATACCTGTGTGGTGGAGAATGAATACGGGTCCA
TCAATCACACGTACCACCTGGATGTTGTGGAGCGATCGCCTCACCGGCCCATCCTCCAAGCCGGACTGCC
GGCAAATGCCTCCACAGTGGTTGGAGGAGACGTAGAGTTTGTCTGCAAGGTTTACAGTGATGCCCAGCCC
CACATCCAGTGGATCAAGCACGTGGAAAAGAACGGCAGTAAATACGGGCCCGACGGGCTGCCCTACCTCA
AGGTTCTCAAGGCCGCCGGTGTTAACACCACGGACAAAGAGATTGAGGTTCTCTATATTCGGAATGTAAC
TTTTGAGGACGCTGGGGAATATACGTGCTTGGCGGGTAATTCTATTGGGATATCCTTTCACTCTGCATGG
TTGACAGTTCTGCCAGCGCCTGGAAGAGAAAAGGAGATTACAGCTTCCCCAGACTACCTGGAGATAGCCA
TTTACTGCATAGGGGTCTTCTTAATCGCCTGTATGGTGGTAACAGTCATCCTGTGCCGAATGAAGAACAC
GACCAAGAAGCCAGACTTCAGCAGCCAGCCGGCTGTGCACAAGCTGACCAAACGTATCCCCCTGCGGAGA
CAAGTAACAGTTTCGGCTGAGTCCAGCTCCTCCATGAACTCCAACACCCCGCTGGTGAGGATAACAACAC
GCCTCTCTTCAACGGCAGACACCCCCATGCTGGCAGGGGTCTCCGAGTATGAACTTCCAGAGGACCCAAA
ATGGGAGTTTCCAAGAGATAAGCTGACACTGGGCAAGCCCCTGGGAGAAGGTTGCTTTGGGCAAGTGGTC
ATGGCGGAAGCAGTGGGAATTGACAAAGACAAGCCCAAGGAGGCGGTCACCGTGGCCGTGAAGATGTTGA
AAGATGATGCCACAGAGAAAGACCTTTCTGATCTGGTGTCAGAGATGGAGATGATGAAGATGATTGGGAA
ACACAAGAATATCATAAAGCTTCTTGGAGCCTGCACACAGGATGGGCCTCTCTATGTCATAGTTGAGTAT
GCCTCTAAAGGCAACCTCCGAGAATACCTCCGAGCCCGGAGGCCACCCGGGATGGAGTACTCCTATGACA
TTAACCGTGTTCCTGAGGAGCAGATGACCTTCAAGGACTTGGTGTCATGCACCTACCAGCTGGCCAGAGG
CATGGAGTACTTGGCTTCCCAAAAATGTATTCATCGAGATTTAGCAGCCAGAAATGTTTTGGTAACAGAA
AACAATGTGATGAAAATAGCAGACTTTGGACTCGCCAGAGATATCAACAATATAGACTATTACAAAAAGA
CCACCAATGGGCGGCTTCCAGTCAAGTGGATGGCTCCAGAAGCCCTGTTTGATAGAGTATACACTCATCA
GAGTGATGTCTGGTCCTTCGGGGTGTTAATGTGGGAGATCTTCACTTTAGGGGGCTCGCCCTACCCAGGG
ATTCCCGTGGAGGAACTTTTTAAGCTGCTGAAGGAAGGACACAGAATGGATAAGCCAGCCAACTGCACCA
ACGAACTGTACATGATGATGAGGGACTGTTGGCATGCAGTGCCCTCCCAGAGACCAACGTTCAAGCAGTT
GGTAGAAGACTTGGATCGAATTCTCACTCTCACAACCAATGAGGAATACTTGGACCTCAGCCAACCTCTC
GAACAGTATTCACCTAGTTACCCTGACACAAGAAGTTCTTGTTCTTCAGGAGATGATTCTGTTTTTTCTC
CAGACCCCATGCCTTACGAACCATGCCTTCCTCAGTATCCACACATAAACGGCAGTGTTAAAACAGGATC
CCGGGCTGACTACAAAGACCATGACGGTGATTATAAAGATCATGACATCGACTACAAGGATGACGATGAC
AAGTAGTGATCCCGGGTGGCATCCCTGTGACCCCTCCCCAGTGCCTCTCCTGGCCCTGGAAGTTGCCACT
CCAGTGCCCACCAGCCTTGTCCTAATAAAATTAAGTTGCATCATTTTGTCTGACTAGGTGTCCTTCTATA
ATATTATGGGGTGGAGGGGGGTGGTATGGAGCAAGGGGCAAGTTGGGAAGACAACCTGTAGGGCCTGCGG
GGTCTATTGGGAACCAAGCTGGAGTGCAGTGGCACAATCTTGGCTCACTGCAATCTCCGCCTCCTGGGTT
CAAGCGATTCTCCTGCCTCAGCCTCCCGAGTTGTTGGGATTCCAGGCATGCATGACCAGGCTCAGCTAAT
TTTTGTTTTTTTGGTAGAGACGGGGTTTCACCATATTGGCCAGGCTGGTCTCCAACTCCTAATCTCAGGT
GATCTACCCACCTTGGCCTCCCAAATTGCTGGGATTACAGGCGTGAACCACTGCTCCCTTCCCTGTCCTT
CTGATTTTAAAATAACTATACCAGCAGGAGGACGTCCAGACACAGCATAGGCTACCTGGCCATGCCCAAC
CGGTGGGACATTTGAGTTGCTTGCTTGGCACTGTCCTCTCATGCGTTGGGTCCACTCAGTAGATGCCTGT
TGAATTGGGTACGCGGCCAGCTTGGCTGTGGAATGTGTGTCAGTTAGGGTGTGGAAAGTCCCCAGGCTCC
CCAGCAGGCAGAAGTATGCAAAGCATGCATCTCAATTAGTCAGCAACCAGGTGTGGAAAGTCCCCAGGCT
CCCCAGCAGGCAGAAGTATGCAAAGCATGCATCTCAATTAGTCAGCAACCATAGTCCCGCCCCTAACTCC
GCCCATCCCGCCCCTAACTCCGCCCAGTTCCGCCCATTCTCCGCCCCATGGCTGACTAATTTTTTTTATT
TATGCAGAGGCCGAGGCCGCCTCGGCCTCTGAGCTATTCCAGAAGTAGTGAGGAGGCTTTTTTGGAGGAA
TTGATCAGCTTGGGATCTGATCAAGAGACAGGATGAGGATCGTTTCGCATGATTGAACAAGATGGATTGC
ACGCAGGTTCTCCGGCCGCTTGGGTGGAGAGGCTATTCGGCTATGACTGGGCACAACAGACAATCGGCTG
CTCTGATGCCGCCGTGTTCCGGCTGTCAGCGCAGGGGCGCCCGGTTCTTTTTGTCAAGACCGACCTGTCC
GGTGCCCTGAATGAACTGCAGGACGAGGCAGCGCGGCTATCGTGGCTGGCCACGACGGGCGTTCCTTGCG
CAGCTGTGCTCGACGTTGTCACTGAAGCGGGAAGGGACTGGCTGCTATTGGGCGAAGTGCCGGGGCAGGA
TCTCCTGTCATCTCACCTTGCTCCTGCCGAGAAAGTATCCATCATGGCTGATGCAATGCGGCGGCTGCAT
ACGCTTGATCCGGCTACCTGCCCATTCGACCACCAAGCGAAACATCGCATCGAGCGAGCACGTACTCGGA
TGGAAGCCGGTCTTGTCGATCAGGATGATCTGGACGAAGAGCATCAGGGGCTCGCGCCAGCCGAACTGTT
CGCCAGGCTCAAGGCGCGCATGCCCGACGGCGAGGATCTCGTCGTGACCCATGGCGATGCCTGCTTGCCG
AATATCATGGTGGAAAATGGCCGCTTTTCTGGATTCATCGACTGTGGCCGGCTGGGTGTGGCGGACCGCT
ATCAGGACATAGCGTTGGCTACCCGTGATATTGCTGAAGAGCTTGGCGGCGAATGGGCTGACCGCTTCCT
CGTGCTTTACGGTATCGCCGCTCCCGATTCGCAGCGCATCGCCTTCTATCGCCTTCTTGACGAGTTCTTC
TGAGCGGGACTCTGGGGTTCGAAATGACCGACCAAGCGACGCCCAACCTGCCATCACGAGATTTCGATTC
CACCGCCGCCTTCTATGAAAGGTTGGGCTTCGGAATCGTTTTCCGGGACGCCGGCTGGATGATCCTCCAG
CGCGGGGATCTCATGCTGGAGTTCTTCGCCCACCCCGGGCTCGATCCCCTCGCGAGTTGGTTCAGCTGCT
GCCTGAGGCTGGACGACCTCGCGGAGTTCTACCGGCAGTGCAAATCCGTCGGCATCCAGGAAACCAGCAG
CGGCTATCCGCGCATCCATGCCCCCGAACTGCAGGAGTGGGGAGGCACGATGGCCGCTTTGGTCGACCCG
GACGGGACGCTCCTGCGCCTGATACAGAACGAATTGCTTGCAGGCATCTCATGAGTGTGTCTTCCCGTTT
TCCGCCTGAGGTCACTGCGTGGATGGAGCGCTGGCGCCTGCTGCGCGACGGCGAGCTGCTCACCACCCAC
TCGCCAAGCTGGAACCGTAAAAAGGCCGCGTTGCTGGCGTTTTTCCATAGGCTCCGCCGATCATAATCAG
CCATACCACATTTGTAGAGGTTTTACTTGCTTTAAAAAACCTCCCACACCTCCCCCTGAACCTGAAACAT
AAAATGAATGCAATTGTTGTTGTTAACTTGTTTATTGCAGCTTATAATGGTTACAAATAAAGCAATAGCA
TCACAAATTTCACAAATAAAGCATTTTTTTCACTGCATTCTAGTTGTGGTTTGTCCAAACTCATCAATGT
ATCTTATCATGTCTGGATCAATTCCCTATAGTGAGTCGTATTAAATTCGTAATCATGTCATAGCTGTTTC
CTGTGTGAAATTGTTATCCGCTCACAATTCCACACAACATACGAGCCGGAAGCATAAAGTGTAAAGCCTG
GGGTGCCTAATGAGTGGCTAACTCACATTAATTGCGTTGCGCTCACTGCCCGCTTTCCAGTCGGGAAACC
TGTCGTGCCAGCTGCATTAATGAATCGGCCAACGCGCGGGGAGAGGCGGTTTGCGTATTGGGCGCTCTTC
CGCTTCCTCGCTCACTGACTCGCTGCGCTCGGTCGTTCGGCTGCGGCGAGCGGTATCAGCTCACTCAAAG
GCGGTAATACGGTTATCCACAGAATCAGGGGATAACGCAGGAAAGAACATGTGAGCAAAAGGCCAGCAAA
AGGCCAGGAACCGTAAAAAGGCCGCGTTGCTGGCGTTTTTCCATAGGCTCCGCCCCCCTGACGAGCATCA
CAAAAATCGACGCTCAAGTCAGAGGTGGCGAAACCCGACAGGACTATAAAGATACCAGGCGTTTCCCCCT
GGAAGCTCCCTCGTGCGCTCTCCTGTTCCGACCCTGCCGCTTACCGGATACCTGTCCGCCTTTCTCCCTT
CGGGAAGCGTGGCGCTTTCTCATAGCTCACGCTGTAGGTATCTCAGTTCGGTGTAGGTCGTTCGCTCCAA
GCTGGGCTGTGTGCACGAACCCCCCGTTCAGCCCGACCGCTGCGCCTTATCCGGTAACTATCGTCTTGAG
TCCAACCCGGTAAGACACGACTTATCGCCACTGGCAGCAGCCACTGGTAACAGGATTAGCAGAGCGAGGT
ATGTAGGCGGTGCTACAGAGTTCTTGAAGTGGTGGCCTAACTACGGCTACACTAGAAGAACAGTATTTGG
TATCTGCGCTCTGCTGAAGCCAGTTACCTTCGGAAAAAGAGTTGGTAGCTCTTGATCCGGCAAACAAACC
ACCGCTGGTAGCGGTGGTTTTTTTGTTTGCAAGCAGCAGATTACGCGCAGAAAAAAAGGATCTCAAGAAG
ATCCTTTGATCTTTTCTACGGGGTCTGACGCTCAGTGGAACGAAAACTCACGTTAAGGGATTTTGGTCAT
GAGATTATCAAAAAGGATCTTCACCTAGATCCTTTTAAATTAAAAATGAAGTTTTAAATCAATCTAAAGT
ATATATGAGTAAACTTGGTCTGACAGTTACCAATGCTTAATCAGTGAGGCACCTATCTCAGCGATCTGTC
TATTTCGTTCATCCATAGTTGCCTGACTCCCCGTCGTGTAGATAACTACGATACGGGAGGGCTTACCATC
TGGCCCCAGTGCTGCAATGATACCGCGAGACCCACGCTCACCGGCTCCAGATTTATCAGCAATAAACCAG
CCAGCCGGAAGGGCCGAGCGCAGAAGTGGTCCTGCAACTTTATCCGCCTCCATCCAGTCTATTAATTGTT
GCCGGGAAGCTAGAGTAAGTAGTTCGCCAGTTAATAGTTTGCGCAACGTTGTTGCCATTGCTACAGGCAT
CGTGGTGTCACGCTCGTCGTTTGGTATGGCTTCATTCAGCTCCGGTTCCCAACGATCAAGGCGAGTTACA
TGATCCCCCATGTTGTGCAAAAAAGCGGTTAGCTCCTTCGGTCCTCCGATCGTTGTCAGAAGTAAGTTGG
CCGCAGTGTTATCACTCATGGTTATGGCAGCACTGCATAATTCTCTTACTGTCATGCCATCCGTAAGATG
CTTTTCTGTGACTGGTGAGTACTCAACCAAGTCATTCTGAGAATAGTGTATGCGGCGACCGAGTTGCTCT
TGCCCGGCGTCAATACGGGATAATACCGCGCCACATAGCAGAACTTTAAAAGTGCTCATCATTGGAAAAC
GTTCTTCGGGGCGAAAACTCTCAAGGATCTTACCGCTGTTGAGATCCAGTTCGATGTAACCCACTCGTGC
ACCCAACTGATCTTCAGCATCTTTTACTTTCACCAGCGTTTCTGGGTGAGCAAAAACAGGAAGGCAAAAT
GCCGCAAAAAAGGGAATAAGGGCGACACGGAAATGTTGAATACTCATACTCTTCCTTTTTCAATATTATT
GAAGCATTTATCAGGGTTATTGTCTCATGAGCGGATACATATTTGAATGTATTTAGAAAAATAAACAAAT
AGGGGTTCCGCGCACATTTCCCCGAAAAGTGCCACCTG
[124 nt withheld, positions 8369-8492]
C
[91 nt withheld, positions 8494-8584]
A
[49 nt withheld, positions 8586-8634]
CCTTTGACGTTGGAGTCCACGTTCTTT
[37 nt withheld, positions 8662-8698]
ACCCTATCTCGGTCTATTCTTTTGATTTATAAGGGATTTTGCCGATTTCGGCCTATTGGTTAAAAAATGA
GCTGATTTAACAAAAATTTAACGCGAATTTTAACAAAATATTAACGCTTACAATTT
