>Addgene plasmid #110107 | FGFR2 N549K 3xFlag | depositor partial sequence | sequence record 207175 | full insert
ATGGTCAGCTGGGGTCGTTTCATCTGCCTGGTCGTGGTCACCATGGCAACCTTGTCCCTGGCCCGGCCCT
CCTTCAGTTTAGTTGAGGATACCACATTAGAGCCAGAAGAGCCACCAACCAAATACCAAATCTCTCAACC
AGAAGTGTACGTGGCTGCGCCAGGGGAGTCGCTAGAGGTGCGCTGCCTGTTGAAAGATGCCGCCGTGATC
AGTTGGACTAAGGATGGGGTGCACTTGGGGCCCAACAATAGGACAGTGCTTATTGGGGAGTACTTGCAGA
TAAAGGGCGCCACGCCTAGAGACTCCGGCCTCTATGCTTGTACTGCCAGTAGGACTGTAGACAGTGAAAC
TTGGTACTTCATGGTGAATGTCACAGATGCCATCTCATCCGGAGATGATGAGGATGACACCGACGGTGCG
GAAGATTTTGTCAGTGAGAACAGTAACAACAAGAGAGCACCATACTGGACCAACACAGAAAAGATGGAAA
AGCGGCTCCATGCTGTGCCTGCGGCCAACACTGTCAAGTTTCGCTGCCCAGCCGGGGGGAACCCAATGCC
AACCATGCGGTGGCTGAAAAACGGGAAGGAGTTTAAGCAGGAGCATCGCATTGGAGGCTACAAGGTACGA
AACCAGCACTGGAGCCTCATTATGGAAAGTGTGGTCCCATCTGACAAGGGAAATTATACCTGTGTGGTGG
AGAATGAATACGGGTCCATCAATCACACGTACCACCTGGATGTTGTGGAGCGATCGCCTCACCGGCCCAT
CCTCCAAGCCGGACTGCCGGCAAATGCCTCCACAGTGGTTGGAGGAGACGTAGAGTTTGTCTGCAAGGTT
TACAGTGATGCCCAGCCCCACATCCAGTGGATCAAGCACGTGGAAAAGAACGGCAGTAAATACGGGCCCG
ACGGGCTGCCCTACCTCAAGGTTCTCAAGGCCGCCGGTGTTAACACCACGGACAAAGAGATTGAGGTTCT
CTATATTCGGAATGTAACTTTTGAGGACGCTGGGGAATATACGTGCTTGGCGGGTAATTCTATTGGGATA
TCCTTTCACTCTGCATGGTTGACAGTTCTGCCAGCGCCTGGAAGAGAAAAGGAGATTACAGCTTCCCCAG
ACTACCTGGAGATAGCCATTTACTGCATAGGGGTCTTCTTAATCGCCTGTATGGTGGTAACAGTCATCCT
GTGCCGAATGAAGAACACGACCAAGAAGCCAGACTTCAGCAGCCAGCCGGCTGTGCACAAGCTGACCAAA
CGTATCCCCCTGCGGAGACAAGTAACAGTTTCGGCTGAGTCCAGCTCCTCCATGAACTCCAACACCCCGC
TGGTGAGGATAACAACACGCCTCTCTTCAACGGCAGACACCCCCATGCTGGCAGGGGTCTCCGAGTATGA
ACTTCCAGAGGACCCAAAATGGGAGTTTCCAAGAGATAAGCTGACACTGGGCAAGCCCCTGGGAGAAGGT
TGCTTTGGGCAAGTGGTCATGGCGGAAGCAGTGGGAATTGACAAAGACAAGCCCAAGGAGGCGGTCACCG
TGGCCGTGAAGATGTTGAAAGATGATGCCACAGAGAAAGACCTTTCTGATCTGGTGTCAGAGATGGAGAT
GATGAAGATGATTGGGAAACACAAGAATATCATAAAGCTTCTTGGAGCCTGCACACAGGATGGGCCTCTC
TATGTCATAGTTGAGTATGCCTCTAAAGGCAACCTCCGAGAATACCTCCGAGCCCGGAGGCCACCCGGGA
TGGAGTACTCCTATGACATTAACCGTGTTCCTGAGGAGCAGATGACCTTCAAGGACTTGGTGTCATGCAC
CTACCAGCTGGCCAGAGGCATGGAGTACTTGGCTTCCCAAAAATGTATTCATCGAGATTTAGCAGCCAGA
AATGTTTTGGTAACAGAAAACAATGTGATGAAAATAGCAGACTTTGGACTCGCCAGAGATATCAACAATA
TAGACTATTACAAAAAGACCACCAATGGGCGGCTTCCAGTCAAGTGGATGGCTCCAGAAGCCCTGTTTGA
TAGAGTATACACTCATCAGAGTGATGTCTGGTCCTTCGGGGTGTTAATGTGGGAGATCTTCACTTTAGGG
GGCTCGCCCTACCCAGGGATTCCCGTGGAGGAACTTTTTAAGCTGCTGAAGGAAGGACACAGAATGGATA
AGCCAGCCAACTGCACCAACGAACTGTACATGATGATGAGGGACTGTTGGCATGCAGTGCCCTCCCAGAG
ACCAACGTTCAAGCAGTTGGTAGAAGACTTGGATCGAATTCTCACTCTCACAACCAATGAGGAATACTTG
GACCTCAGCCAACCTCTCGAACAGTATTCACCTAGTTACCCTGACACAAGAAGTTCTTGTTCTTCAGGAG
ATGATTCTGTTTTTTCTCCAGACCCCATGCCTTACGAACCATGCCTTCCTCAGTATCCACACATAAACGG
CAGTGTTAAAACA
